Addgene plasmid #41576: CTS-PC1
Depositing lab: Thomas Weimbs. Depositing organization: University of California, Santa Barbara. Publication: Polycystin-1 regulates STAT activity by a dual mechanism. Talbot JJ, Shillingford JM, Vasanth S, Doerr N, Mukherjee S, Kinter MT, Watnick T, Weimbs T. Proc Natl Acad Sci U S A. 2011 May 10;108(19):7985-90. Epub 2011 Apr 25. 10.1073/pnas.1103816108 PubMed 21518865.
Backbone
  Vector backbone: pcDNA4/TO
  Backbone manufacturer: Invitrogen
  Backbone size w/o insert (bp): 5100
  Total vector size (bp): 5517
  Vector type: Mammalian Expression
  Selectable markers: Zeocin
Growth in bacteria
  Bacterial resistance: Ampicillin, 100 μg/mL
  Growth temperature: 37°C
  Growth strain: DH5alpha
  Copy number: Unknown
Gene/Insert
  Gene/Insert name: PKD1 (alt name: Polycystin-1)
  Species: H. sapiens (human)
  Mutation: FLS (4184-4303)
  Entrez Gene: PKD1 (a.k.a. PBP, PC1, Pc-1, TRPP1)
  Tag / fusion protein: myc/myc/his (C terminal on backbone)
Terms and licenses: Academic/Nonprofit Terms; Industry Terms: Not Available to Industry
Depositor comments: 5' cloning site: EcoR1 3' cloning site: XhoI
How to cite: CTS-PC1 was a gift from Thomas Weimbs (Addgene plasmid # 41576 ; http://n2t.net/addgene:41576 ; RRID:Addgene_41576)
