[The description below was written by a language model from this plasmid's Addgene catalogue record and pLannotate feature annotations shown in this document.]
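Description:
CTS-PC1 is a mammalian expression plasmid built on the Invitrogen pcDNA4/TO backbone, carrying a short fragment of human PKD1 (polycystin-1). The record lists the fragment under "Mutation" as "FLS (4184-4303)", which presumably denotes residues 4184–4303 at the extreme C-terminus of the protein, consistent with the small difference between the backbone size (about 5.1 kb) and the total size (5,517 bp). The fragment was cloned between EcoRI and XhoI sites and is fused at its C-terminus to a backbone-encoded myc/myc/his tag for detection and affinity purification. The automated feature table does not annotate the insert or the tag. They would lie in the unannotated gap between the promoter region and the bGH polyadenylation signal.

Expression is driven by the CMV immediate-early enhancer/promoter followed by two tet operator sites, which the annotation software picks up as short PLtetO-1 and TRE3GV fragments. In cells expressing the Tet repressor, this arrangement keeps transcription off until tetracycline or doxycycline is added. In cells lacking the repressor the promoter is constitutive. Transcripts terminate at the bGH poly(A) signal. A separate cassette places the Sh ble gene under tandem SV40 early and EM7 promoters with an SV40 poly(A) signal, allowing Zeocin selection of stable mammalian lines. Propagation in E. coli relies on the high-copy pUC-type origin and ampicillin resistance (bla), and an f1 origin is also present. The associated publication concerns regulation of STAT activity by polycystin-1, so the construct was likely used to test the signalling role of the polycystin-1 cytoplasmic tail, although the record does not state a specific purpose.
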