Features (pLannotate 1.2.2; 22 found; start..end, strand, type, name):
     36..80      -  misc_feature   bom (fragment): basis of mobility region from pBR322
    235..614     +  enhancer       CMV enhancer: human cytomegalovirus immediate early enhancer
    687..704     -  promoter       CMV promoter (fragment): human cytomegalovirus (CMV) immediate early promoter
    767..818     +  promoter       CMVd2 promoter: truncated human cytomegalovirus (CMV) immediate early promoter that yields moderately reduced expression relative to the full-length promoter
    820..839     +  promoter       PLtetO-1 promoter (fragment): modified phage lambda PL promoter with tet operator sites (Lutz and Bujard, 1997)
    841..860     +  promoter       PLtetO-1 promoter (fragment): modified phage lambda PL promoter with tet operator sites (Lutz and Bujard, 1997)
    868..901     +  promoter       TRE3GV promoter (fragment): 3rd-generation Tet-responsive promoter that can be activated by binding of Tet-On® 3G, optimized for retroviral and lentiviral vectors
   1530..1754    +  polyA_signal   bGH poly(A) signal: bovine growth hormone polyadenylation signal
   1758..1779    +  promoter       SV40 promoter (fragment): SV40 enhancer and early promoter
   1800..2228    +  rep_origin     f1 ori (sequence partly withheld): f1 bacteriophage origin of replication; arrow indicates direction of (+) strand synthesis
   2242..2572    +  promoter       SV40 promoter: SV40 enhancer and early promoter
   2620..2667    +  promoter       EM7 promoter: synthetic bacterial promoter&nbsp
   2686..3060    +  CDS            BleoR: antibiotic-binding protein; Sh ble from Streptoalloteichus hindustanus; confers resistance to bleomycin, phleomycin, and Zeocin™
   3070..3195    +  CDS            ble (fragment): BLE_KLEPN - Experimental evidence at protein level: Swiss-Prot protein existence level 1. Binding protein with a strong affinity to the bleomycin family of antibiotics. Binds to CL990; an antimitotic-antibiotic compound. From Klebsiella pneumoniae.
   3190..3311    +  polyA_signal   SV40 poly(A) signal: SV40 polyadenylation signal
   3384..3400    -  protein_bind   lac operator: The lac repressor binds to the lac operator to inhibit transcription in E. coli. This inhibition can be relieved by adding lactose or isopropyl-β-D-thiogalactopyranoside (IPTG). lac repressor encoded by lacI
   3408..3438    -  promoter       lac promoter: promoter for the E. coli lac operon
   3453..3474    -  protein_bind   CAP binding site: CAP binding activates transcription in the presence of cAMP. E. coli catabolite activator protein
   3487..3579    -  CDS            lacI (fragment): lac repressor; lacI; The lac repressor binds to the lac operator to inhibit transcription in E. coli. This inhibition can be relieved by adding lactose or isopropyl-β-D-thiogalactopyranoside (IPTG).
   3762..4350    -  rep_origin     ori: high-copy-number ColE1/pMB1/pBR322/pUC origin of replication
   4521..5381    -  CDS            AmpR: β-lactamase; bla; confers resistance to ampicillin, carbenicillin, and related antibiotics
   5382..5486    -  promoter       AmpR promoter: bla
>Addgene plasmid #41576 | CTS-PC1 | depositor full sequence | sequence record 59315 | CTS-PC1 sequence 5517 bps
GACGGATCGGGAGATCTCCCGATCCCCTATGGTCGACTCTCAGTACAATCTGCTCTGATGCCGCATAGTT
AAGCCAGTATCTGCTCCCTGCTTGTGTGTTGGAGGTCGCTGAGTAGTGCGCGAGCAAAATTTAAGCTACA
ACAAGGCAAGGCTTGACCGACAATTGCATGAAGAATCTGCTTAGGGTTAGGCGTTTTGCGCTGCTTCGCG
ATGTACGGGCCAGATATACGCGTTGACATTGATTATTGACTAGTTATTAATAGTAATCAATTACGGGGTC
ATTAGTTCATAGCCCATATATGGAGTTCCGCGTTACATAACTTACGGTAAATGGCCCGCCTGGCTGACCG
CCCAACGACCCCCGCCCATTGACGTCAATAATGACGTATGTTCCCATAGTAACGCCAATAGGGACTTTCC
ATTGACGTCAATGGGTGGAGTATTTACGGTAAACTGCCCACTTGGCAGTACATCAAGTGTATCATATGCC
AAGTACGCCCCCTATTGACGTCAATGACGGTAAATGGCCCGCCTGGCATTATGCCCAGTACATGACCTTA
TGGGACTTTCCTACTTGGCAGTACATCTACGTATTAGTCATCGCTATTACCATGGTGATGCGGTTTTGGC
AGTACATCAATGGGCGTGGATAGCGGTTTGACTCACGGGGATTTCCAAGTCTCCACCCCATTGACGTCAA
TGGGAGTTTGTTTTGGAACCAAAATCAACGGGACTTTCCAAAATGTCGTAACAACTCCGCCCCATTGACG
CAAATGGGCGGTAGGCGTGTACGGTGGGAGGTCTATATAAGCAGAGCTCTCCCTATCAGTGATAGAGATC
TCCCTATCAGTGATAGAGATCGTCGACGAGCTCGTTTAGTGAACCGTCAGATCGCCTGGAGACGCCATCC
ACGCTGTTTTGACCTCCATAGAAGACACCGGGACCGATCCAGCCTCCGGACTCTAGCGTTTAAACTTAAG
CTTGGTACCGAGCTCGGATCCACTAGTCCAGTGTGGTGGAATTCGATATGGGGGCCTCGCACCCCTCCAC
CTCCTCCAGCCAGCTGGATGGGCTGAGCGTGAGCCTGGGCCGGCTGGGGACAAGGTGTGAGCCTGAGCCC
TCCCGCCTCCAAGCCGTGTTCGAGGCCCTGCTCACCCAGTTTGACCGACTCAACCAGGCCACAGAGGACG
TCTACCAGCTGGAGCAGCAGCTGCACAGCCTGCAAGGCCGCAGGAGCAGCCGGGCGCCCGCCGGATCTTC
CCGTGGCCCATCCCCGGGCCTGCGGCCAGCACTGCCCAGCCGCCTTGCCCGGGCCAGTCGGGGTGTGGAC
CTGGCCACTGGCCCCAGCAGGACACCCCTTCGGGCCAAGAACAAGGTCCACCCCAGCAGCACTGCTCGAG
AACAAAAACTCATCTCAGAAGAGGATCTGGGGCCCTTCGAACAAAAACTCATCTCAGAAGAGGATCTGAA
TATGCATACCGGTCATCATCACCATCACCATTGAGTTTAAACCCGCTGATCAGCCTCGACTGTGCCTTCT
AGTTGCCAGCCATCTGTTGTTTGCCCCTCCCCCGTGCCTTCCTTGACCCTGGAAGGTGCCACTCCCACTG
TCCTTTCCTAATAAAATGAGGAAATTGCATCGCATTGTCTGAGTAGGTGTCATTCTATTCTGGGGGGTGG
GGTGGGGCAGGACAGCAAGGGGGAGGATTGGGAAGACAATAGCAGGCATGCTGGGGATGCGGTGGGCTCT
ATGGCTTCTGAGGCGGAAAGAACCAGCTGGGGCTCTAGGGGGTATCCCC
[124 nt withheld, positions 1800-1923]
C
[32 nt withheld, positions 1925-1956]
CA
[57 nt withheld, positions 1959-2015]
A
[49 nt withheld, positions 2017-2065]
CCTTTGACGTTGGAGTCCACGTTCTTT
[37 nt withheld, positions 2093-2129]
ACCCTATCTCGGTCTATTCTTTTGATTTATAAGGGATTTTGGGGATTTCGGCCTATTGGTTAAAAAATGA
GCTGATTTAACAAAAATTTAACGCGAATTAATTCTGTGGAATGTGTGTCAGTTAGGGTGTGGAAAGTCCC
CAGGCTCCCCAGGCAGGCAGAAGTATGCAAAGCATGCATCTCAATTAGTCAGCAACCAGGTGTGGAAAGT
CCCCAGGCTCCCCAGCAGGCAGAAGTATGCAAAGCATGCATCTCAATTAGTCAGCAACCATAGTCCCGCC
CCTAACTCCGCCCATCCCGCCCCTAACTCCGCCCAGTTCCGCCCATTCTCCGCCCCATGGCTGACTAATT
TTTTTTATTTATGCAGAGGCCGAGGCCGCCTCTGCCTCTGAGCTATTCCAGAAGTAGTGAGGAGGCTTTT
TTGGAGGCCTAGGCTTTTGCAAAAAGCTCCCGGGAGCTTGTATATCCATTTTCGGATCTGATCAGCACGT
GTTGACAATTAATCATCGGCATAGTATATCGGCATAGTATAATACGACAAGGTGAGGAACTAAACCATGG
CCAAGTTGACCAGTGCCGTTCCGGTGCTCACCGCGCGCGACGTCGCCGGAGCGGTCGAGTTCTGGACCGA
CCGGCTCGGGTTCTCCCGGGACTTCGTGGAGGACGACTTCGCCGGTGTGGTCCGGGACGACGTGACCCTG
TTCATCAGCGCGGTCCAGGACCAGGTGGTGCCGGACAACACCCTGGCCTGGGTGTGGGTGCGCGGCCTGG
ACGAGCTGTACGCCGAGTGGTCGGAGGTCGTGTCCACGAACTTCCGGGACGCCTCCGGGCCGGCCATGAC
CGAGATCGGCGAGCAGCCGTGGGGGCGGGAGTTCGCCCTGCGCGACCCGGCCGGCAACTGCGTGCACTTC
GTGGCCGAGGAGCAGGACTGACACGTGCTACGAGATTTCGATTCCACCGCCGCCTTCTATGAAAGGTTGG
GCTTCGGAATCGTTTTCCGGGACGCCGGCTGGATGATCCTCCAGCGCGGGGATCTCATGCTGGAGTTCTT
CGCCCACCCCAACTTGTTTATTGCAGCTTATAATGGTTACAAATAAAGCAATAGCATCACAAATTTCACA
AATAAAGCATTTTTTTCACTGCATTCTAGTTGTGGTTTGTCCAAACTCATCAATGTATCTTATCATGTCT
GTATACCGTCGACCTCTAGCTAGAGCTTGGCGTAATCATGGTCATAGCTGTTTCCTGTGTGAAATTGTTA
TCCGCTCACAATTCCACACAACATACGAGCCGGAAGCATAAAGTGTAAAGCCTGGGGTGCCTAATGAGTG
AGCTAACTCACATTAATTGCGTTGCGCTCACTGCCCGCTTTCCAGTCGGGAAACCTGTCGTGCCAGCTGC
ATTAATGAATCGGCCAACGCGCGGGGAGAGGCGGTTTGCGTATTGGGCGCTCTTCCGCTTCCTCGCTCAC
TGACTCGCTGCGCTCGGTCGTTCGGCTGCGGCGAGCGGTATCAGCTCACTCAAAGGCGGTAATACGGTTA
TCCACAGAATCAGGGGATAACGCAGGAAAGAACATGTGAGCAAAAGGCCAGCAAAAGGCCAGGAACCGTA
AAAAGGCCGCGTTGCTGGCGTTTTTCCATAGGCTCCGCCCCCCTGACGAGCATCACAAAAATCGACGCTC
AAGTCAGAGGTGGCGAAACCCGACAGGACTATAAAGATACCAGGCGTTTCCCCCTGGAAGCTCCCTCGTG
CGCTCTCCTGTTCCGACCCTGCCGCTTACCGGATACCTGTCCGCCTTTCTCCCTTCGGGAAGCGTGGCGC
TTTCTCAATGCTCACGCTGTAGGTATCTCAGTTCGGTGTAGGTCGTTCGCTCCAAGCTGGGCTGTGTGCA
CGAACCCCCCGTTCAGCCCGACCGCTGCGCCTTATCCGGTAACTATCGTCTTGAGTCCAACCCGGTAAGA
CACGACTTATCGCCACTGGCAGCAGCCACTGGTAACAGGATTAGCAGAGCGAGGTATGTAGGCGGTGCTA
CAGAGTTCTTGAAGTGGTGGCCTAACTACGGCTACACTAGAAGGACAGTATTTGGTATCTGCGCTCTGCT
GAAGCCAGTTACCTTCGGAAAAAGAGTTGGTAGCTCTTGATCCGGCAAACAAACCACCGCTGGTAGCGGT
GGTTTTTTTGTTTGCAAGCAGCAGATTACGCGCAGAAAAAAAGGATCTCAAGAAGATCCTTTGATCTTTT
CTACGGGGTCTGACGCTCAGTGGAACGAAAACTCACGTTAAGGGATTTTGGTCATGAGATTATCAAAAAG
GATCTTCACCTAGATCCTTTTAAATTAAAAATGAAGTTTTAAATCAATCTAAAGTATATATGAGTAAACT
TGGTCTGACAGTTACCAATGCTTAATCAGTGAGGCACCTATCTCAGCGATCTGTCTATTTCGTTCATCCA
TAGTTGCCTGACTCCCCGTCGTGTAGATAACTACGATACGGGAGGGCTTACCATCTGGCCCCAGTGCTGC
AATGATACCGCGAGACCCACGCTCACCGGCTCCAGATTTATCAGCAATAAACCAGCCAGCCGGAAGGGCC
GAGCGCAGAAGTGGTCCTGCAACTTTATCCGCCTCCATCCAGTCTATTAATTGTTGCCGGGAAGCTAGAG
TAAGTAGTTCGCCAGTTAATAGTTTGCGCAACGTTGTTGCCATTGCTACAGGCATCGTGGTGTCACGCTC
GTCGTTTGGTATGGCTTCATTCAGCTCCGGTTCCCAACGATCAAGGCGAGTTACATGATCCCCCATGTTG
TGCAAAAAAGCGGTTAGCTCCTTCGGTCCTCCGATCGTTGTCAGAAGTAAGTTGGCCGCAGTGTTATCAC
TCATGGTTATGGCAGCACTGCATAATTCTCTTACTGTCATGCCATCCGTAAGATGCTTTTCTGTGACTGG
TGAGTACTCAACCAAGTCATTCTGAGAATAGTGTATGCGGCGACCGAGTTGCTCTTGCCCGGCGTCAATA
CGGGATAATACCGCGCCACATAGCAGAACTTTAAAAGTGCTCATCATTGGAAAACGTTCTTCGGGGCGAA
AACTCTCAAGGATCTTACCGCTGTTGAGATCCAGTTCGATGTAACCCACTCGTGCACCCAACTGATCTTC
AGCATCTTTTACTTTCACCAGCGTTTCTGGGTGAGCAAAAACAGGAAGGCAAAATGCCGCAAAAAAGGGA
ATAAGGGCGACACGGAAATGTTGAATACTCATACTCTTCCTTTTTCAATATTATTGAAGCATTTATCAGG
GTTATTGTCTCATGAGCGGATACATATTTGAATGTATTTAGAAAAATAAACAAATAGGGGTTCCGCGCAC
ATTTCCCCGAAAAGTGCCACCTGACGTC
