>Addgene plasmid #41576 | CTS-PC1 | addgene partial sequence | sequence record 61319 | LNCX 5'-AGCTCGTTTAGTGAACCGTCAGATC-3'
GCTGTTTTGACCTCCATAGAAGACACCGGGACCGATCCAGCCTCCGGACTCTAGCGTTTAAACTTAAGCT
TGGTACCGAGCTCGGATCCACTAGTCCAGTGTGGTGGAATTCGATATGGGGGCCTCGCACCCCTCCACCT
CCTCCAGCCAGCTGGATGGGCTGAGCGTGAGCCTGGGCCGGCTGGGGACAAGGTGTGAGCCTGAGCCCTC
CCGCCTCCAAGCCGTGTTCGAGGCCCTGCTCACCCAGTTTGACCGACTCAACCAGGCCACAGAGGACGTC
TACCAGCTGGAGCAGCAGCTGCACAGCCTGCAAGGCCGCAGGAGCAGCCGGGCGCCCGCCGGATCTTCCC
GTGGCCCATCCCCGGGCCTGCGGCCAGCACTGCCCAGCCGCCTTGCCCGGGCCAGTCGGGGTGTGGACCT
GGCCACTGGCCCCAGCAGGACACCCCTTCGGGCCAAGAACAAGGTCCACCCCAGCAGCACTGCTCGAGAA
CAAAAACTCATCTCAGAAGAGGATCTGGGGCCCTTCGAACAAAAACTCATCTCAGAAGAGGATCTGAATA
TGCATACCGGTCATCATCACCATCACCATTGAGTTTAAACCCGCTGATCAGCCTCGACTGTGCCTTCTAG
TTGCCAGCCATCTGTTGTTTGCCCCTCCCCCGTGCCTTCCTTGACCCTGGAAGGTGCCACTCCCACTGTC
CTTTCCTAATAAAATGAGGAAATTGCATCGCATTGTCTGAGTAGGTGTCATTCTATTCTGGGGGGTGGGG
TGGGGCAGGACAGCAAGGGGGAGGATTGGGAAGACAATAGCAGGCATGCTGGGGATGCGGTGGGCTCTAT
GGCTTCTGAGGCGGAAAGAACCAGCTGGGGCTCTAGGGGGTATCCCCACGCGCCCTGTAGCGGCGCATTA
AGCGCG
